Addgene plasmid #67001: pMAL-c5X-SPR16
Purpose: Expresses malE-SPR16 in E. coli
Depositing lab: Ashutosh Chilkoti. Depositing organization: Duke University. Publication: Combinatorial codon scrambling enables scalable gene synthesis and amplification of repetitive proteins. Tang NC, Chilkoti A. Nat Mater. 2016 Jan 4. doi: 10.1038/nmat4521. PubMed 26726995.
Backbone
  Vector backbone: pMAL-c5X
  Backbone manufacturer: New England Biolabs
  Backbone size w/o insert (bp): 5677
  Vector type: Bacterial Expression
Growth in bacteria
  Bacterial resistance: Ampicillin, 100 μg/mL
  Growth temperature: 30°C
  Growth strain: DH5alpha
  Copy number: Low Copy
Gene/Insert
  Gene/Insert name: malE-SPR16
  Species: Synthetic
  Promoter: tac
  Tag / fusion protein: malE-Factor Xa (N terminal on backbone); His6 (C terminal on backbone)
  Cloning method: Gibson Cloning
  Sequencing primers: 5′ GGTCGTCAGACTGTCGATGAAGCC; 3′ TGTCCTACTCAGGAGAGCGTTCAC
Terms and licenses: Academic/Nonprofit Terms; Industry Terms: Not Available to Industry
How to cite: pMAL-c5X-SPR16 was a gift from Ashutosh Chilkoti (Addgene plasmid # 67001 ; http://n2t.net/addgene:67001 ; RRID:Addgene_67001)
