[The description below was written by a language model from this plasmid's Addgene catalogue record and pLannotate feature annotations shown in this document.]
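Description:
pMAL-c5X-SPR16 is a bacterial expression plasmid built on the commercial pMAL-c5X backbone for producing a maltose-binding protein fusion to SPR16, a synthetic insert, in E. coli. It replicates from a ColE1/pMB1-type origin; the backbone also retains the rop gene and fragments of the pBR322 bom region, and the presence of rop fits the catalogue's listing of the plasmid as low copy. Selection is by ampicillin through the β-lactamase (AmpR) gene under its own promoter.

The expression cassette is driven by the tac promoter, a strong trp/lac hybrid, followed by a lac operator. The plasmid carries lacI under the lacIq promoter, so it supplies high levels of lac repressor, keeping transcription off until it is relieved with IPTG. Downstream lies a malE coding sequence that lacks a signal peptide, so the MBP fusion stays in the cytosol. According to the record, MBP is linked to the insert through a Factor Xa cleavage site at the N terminus, and a His6 tag sits at the C terminus; together these allow affinity purification and proteolytic removal of the MBP carrier. The rrnB T1 and T2 terminators close the transcription unit. The SPR16 segment, introduced by Gibson cloning, is not annotated in the feature table, but presumably lies in the unannotated stretch between the end of MBP and the terminators. The record does not state what SPR16 encodes beyond being synthetic. The associated publication concerns codon scrambling to enable synthesis and amplification of genes for repetitive proteins, suggesting the construct was used to express one such repetitive polypeptide.
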