Features (pLannotate 1.2.2; 16 found; start..end, strand, type, name):
      3..80      +  promoter       lacIq promoter: lacI (mutant); In the lacIq allele, a single base change in the promoter boosts expression of the lacI gene about 10-fold.
     81..1163    +  CDS            lacI: lac repressor; lacI; The lac repressor binds to the lac operator to inhibit transcription in E. coli. This inhibition can be relieved by adding lactose or isopropyl-β-D-thiogalactopyranoside (IPTG).
   1176..1197    +  protein_bind   CAP binding site: CAP binding activates transcription in the presence of cAMP. E. coli catabolite activator protein
   1216..1233    +  promoter       tet promoter (fragment): E. coli promoter for tetracycline efflux protein gene
   1406..1434    +  promoter       tac promoter: strong E. coli promoter; hybrid between the trp and lac UV5 promoters
   1442..1458    +  protein_bind   lac operator: The lac repressor binds to the lac operator to inhibit transcription in E. coli. This inhibition can be relieved by adding lactose or isopropyl-β-D-thiogalactopyranoside (IPTG). lac repressor encoded by lacI
   1528..2628    +  CDS            MBP: maltose binding protein from E. coli; malE (mutated); This version of the gene does not encode a signal sequence, so MBP will remain in the cytosol.
   2980..3066    +  terminator     rrnB T1 terminator: Escherichia coli rrnB; transcription terminator T1 from the E. coli rrnB gene
   3158..3185    +  terminator     rrnB T2 terminator: transcription terminator T2 from the E. coli rrnB gene
   3232..3303    +  promoter       AmpR promoter: bla
   3304..4164    +  CDS            AmpR: β-lactamase; bla; confers resistance to ampicillin, carbenicillin, and related antibiotics
   4252..4840    +  rep_origin     ori: high-copy-number ColE1/pMB1/pBR322/pUC origin of replication
   5026..5078    -  misc_feature   bom (fragment): basis of mobility region from pBR322
   5089..5108    -  misc_feature   bom (fragment): basis of mobility region from pBR322
   5210..5401    -  CDS            rop: Rop protein, which maintains plasmids at low copy number; rop
   5418..5798    +  CDS            YPB1_ECOLX: Protein predicted: Swiss-Prot protein existence level 4. From Escherichia coli.
>Addgene plasmid #67001 | pMAL-c5X-SPR16 | depositor full sequence | sequence record 115442 | Full Sequence
CCGACACCATCGAATGGTGCAAAACCTTTCGCGGTATGGCATGATAGCGCCCGGAAGAGAGTCAATTCAG
GGTGGTGAATGTGAAACCAGTAACGTTATACGATGTCGCAGAGTATGCCGGTGTCTCTTATCAGACCGTT
TCCCGCGTGGTGAACCAGGCCAGCCACGTTTCTGCGAAAACGCGGGAAAAAGTGGAAGCGGCGATGGCGG
AGCTGAATTACATTCCCAACCGCGTGGCACAACAACTGGCGGGCAAACAGTCGTTGCTGATTGGCGTTGC
CACCTCCAGTCTGGCCCTGCACGCGCCGTCGCAAATTGTCGCGGCGATTAAATCTCGCGCCGATCAACTG
GGTGCCAGCGTGGTGGTGTCGATGGTAGAACGAAGCGGCGTCGAAGCCTGTAAAGCGGCGGTGCACAATC
TTCTCGCGCAACGCGTCAGTGGGCTGATCATTAACTATCCGCTGGATGACCAGGATGCCATTGCTGTGGA
AGCTGCCTGCACTAATGTTCCGGCGTTATTTCTTGATGTCTCTGACCAGACACCCATCAACAGTATTATT
TTCTCCCATGAAGACGGTACGCGACTGGGCGTGGAGCATCTGGTCGCATTGGGTCACCAGCAAATCGCGC
TGTTAGCGGGCCCATTAAGTTCTGTCTCGGCGCGTCTGCGTCTGGCTGGCTGGCATAAATATCTCACTCG
CAATCAAATTCAGCCGATAGCGGAACGGGAAGGCGACTGGAGTGCCATGTCCGGTTTTCAACAAACCATG
CAAATGCTGAATGAGGGCATCGTTCCCACTGCGATGCTGGTTGCCAACGATCAGATGGCGCTGGGCGCAA
TGCGCGCCATTACCGAGTCCGGGCTGCGCGTTGGTGCGGATATTTCGGTAGTGGGATACGACGATACCGA
AGACAGCTCATGTTATATCCCGCCGTTAACCACCATCAAACAGGATTTTCGCCTGCTGGGGCAAACCAGC
GTGGACCGCTTGCTGCAACTCTCTCAGGGCCAGGCGGTGAAGGGCAATCAGCTGTTGCCCGTCTCACTGG
TGAAAAGAAAAACCACCCTGGCGCCCAATACGCAAACCGCCTCTCCCCGCGCGTTGGCCGATTCATTAAT
GCAGCTGGCACGACAGGTTTCCCGACTGGAAAGCGGGCAGTGAGCGCAACGCAATTAATGTAAGTTAGCT
CACTCATTAGGCACAATTCTCATGTTTGACAGCTTATCATCGACTGCACGGTGCACCAATGCTTCTGGCG
TCAGGCAGCCATCGGAAGCTGTGGTATGGCTGTGCAGGTCGTAAATCACTGCATAATTCGTGTCGCTCAA
GGCGCACTCCCGTTCTGGATAATGTTTTTTGCGCCGACATCATAACGGTTCTGGCAAATATTCTGAAATG
AGCTGTTGACAATTAATCATCGGCTCGTATAATGTGTGGAATTGTGAGCGGATAACAATTTCACACAGGA
AACAGCCAGTCCGTTTAGGTGTTTTCACGAGCAATTGACCAACAAGGACCATAGATTATGAAAATCGAAG
AAGGTAAACTGGTAATCTGGATTAACGGCGATAAAGGCTATAACGGTCTCGCTGAAGTCGGTAAGAAATT
CGAGAAAGATACCGGAATTAAAGTCACCGTTGAGCATCCGGATAAACTGGAAGAGAAATTCCCACAGGTT
GCGGCAACTGGCGATGGCCCTGACATTATCTTCTGGGCACACGACCGCTTTGGTGGCTACGCTCAATCTG
GCCTGTTGGCTGAAATCACCCCGGACAAAGCGTTCCAGGACAAGCTGTATCCGTTTACCTGGGATGCCGT
ACGTTACAACGGCAAGCTGATTGCTTACCCGATCGCTGTTGAAGCGTTATCGCTGATTTATAACAAAGAT
CTGCTGCCGAACCCGCCAAAAACCTGGGAAGAGATCCCGGCGCTGGATAAAGAACTGAAAGCGAAAGGTA
AGAGCGCGCTGATGTTCAACCTGCAAGAACCGTACTTCACCTGGCCGCTGATTGCTGCTGACGGGGGTTA
TGCGTTCAAGTATGAAAACGGCAAGTACGACATTAAAGACGTGGGCGTGGATAACGCTGGCGCGAAAGCG
GGTCTGACCTTCCTGGTTGACCTGATTAAAAACAAACACATGAATGCAGACACCGATTACTCCATCGCAG
AAGCTGCCTTTAATAAAGGCGAAACAGCGATGACCATCAACGGCCCGTGGGCATGGTCCAACATCGACAC
CAGCAAAGTGAATTATGGTGTAACGGTACTGCCGACCTTCAAGGGTCAACCATCCAAACCGTTCGTTGGC
GTGCTGAGCGCAGGTATTAACGCCGCCAGTCCGAACAAAGAGCTGGCAAAAGAGTTCCTCGAAAACTATC
TGCTGACTGATGAAGGTCTGGAAGCGGTTAATAAAGACAAACCGCTGGGTGCCGTAGCGCTGAAGTCTTA
CGAGGAAGAGTTGGTGAAAGATCCGCGTATTGCCGCCACTATGGAAAACGCCCAGAAAGGTGAAATCATG
CCGAACATCCCGCAGATGTCCGCTTTCTGGTATGCCGTGCGTACTGCGGTGATCAACGCCGCCAGCGGTC
GTCAGACTGTCGATGAAGCCCTGAAAGACGCGCAGACTAATTCGAGCTCGAACAACAACAACAATAACAA
TAACAACAACCTCGGGATCGAGGGAAGGTCTTCCGGTCCACAGCAGCCTTACCCACAACAACCGTATCCG
CAGCAACCATATCCACAGCAGCCCTACCCCCAACAGCCATATCCCCAACAACCATACCCCCAGCAGCCAT
ACCCGCAACAACCCTACCCACAGCAACCTTATCCACAACAGCCCTATCCTCAACAGCCTTATCCTCAGCA
ACCCTATCCGCAACAGCCGTATCCCCAGCAACCGTACCCTCAACAACCTTACCCTCAACAACCATACGGC
TCGGGACATCATCACCACCATCATTAATAATGAAAGCTTCAAATAAAACGAAAGGCTCAGTCGAAAGACT
GGGCCTTTCGTTTTATCTGTTGTTTGTCGGTGAACGCTCTCCTGAGTAGGACAAATCCGCCGGGAGCGGA
TTTGAACGTTGCGAAGCAACGGCCCGGAGGGTGGCGGGCAGGACGCCCGCCATAAACTGCCAGGCATCAA
ATTAAGCAGAAGGCCATCCTGACGGATGGCCTTTTTGCGTTTCTACAAACTCTTTCGGTCCGTTGTTTAT
TTTTCTAAATACATTCAAATATGTATCCGCTCATGAGACAATAACCCTGATAAATGCTTCAATAATATTG
AAAAAGGAAGAGTATGAGTATTCAACATTTCCGTGTCGCCCTTATTCCCTTTTTTGCGGCATTTTGCCTT
CCTGTTTTTGCTCACCCAGAAACGCTGGTGAAAGTAAAAGATGCTGAAGATCAGTTGGGTGCACGAGTGG
GTTACATCGAACTGGATCTCAACAGCGGTAAGATCCTTGAGAGTTTTCGCCCCGAAGAACGTTTCCCAAT
GATGAGCACTTTTAAAGTTCTGCTATGTGGCGCGGTATTATCCCGTGTTGACGCCGGGCAAGAGCAACTC
GGTCGCCGCATACACTATTCTCAGAATGACTTGGTTGAGTACTCACCAGTCACAGAAAAGCATCTTACGG
ATGGCATGACAGTAAGAGAATTATGCAGTGCTGCCATAACCATGAGTGATAACACTGCGGCCAACTTACT
TCTGACAACGATCGGAGGACCGAAGGAGCTAACCGCTTTTTTGCACAACATGGGGGATCATGTAACTCGC
CTTGATCGTTGGGAACCGGAGCTGAATGAAGCCATACCAAACGACGAGCGTGACACCACGATGCCTGTAG
CAATGGCAACAACGTTGCGCAAACTATTAACTGGCGAACTACTTACTCTAGCTTCCCGGCAACAATTAAT
AGACTGGATGGAGGCGGATAAAGTTGCAGGACCACTTCTGCGCTCGGCCCTTCCGGCTGGCTGGTTTATT
GCTGATAAATCTGGAGCCGGTGAGCGTGGGTCTCGCGGTATCATTGCAGCACTGGGGCCAGATGGTAAGC
CCTCCCGTATCGTAGTTATCTACACGACGGGGAGTCAGGCAACTATGGATGAACGAAATAGACAGATCGC
TGAGATAGGTGCCTCACTGATTAAGCATTGGTAACTGTCAGACCAAGTTTACTCATATATACTTTAGATT
GATTTCCTTAGGACTGAGCGTCAACCCCGTAGAAAAGATCAAAGGATCTTCTTGAGATCCTTTTTTTCTG
CGCGTAATCTGCTGCTTGCAAACAAAAAAACCACCGCTACCAGCGGTGGTTTGTTTGCCGGATCAAGAGC
TACCAACTCTTTTTCCGAAGGTAACTGGCTTCAGCAGAGCGCAGATACCAAATACTGTCCTTCTAGTGTA
GCCGTAGTTAGGCCACCACTTCAAGAACTCTGTAGCACCGCCTACATACCTCGCTCTGCTAATCCTGTTA
CCAGTGGCTGCTGCCAGTGGCGATAAGTCGTGTCTTACCGGGTTGGACTCAAGACGATAGTTACCGGATA
AGGCGCAGCGGTCGGGCTGAACGGGGGGTTCGTGCACACAGCCCAGCTTGGAGCGAACGACCTACACCGA
ACTGAGATACCTACAGCGTGAGCTATGAGAAAGCGCCACGCTTCCCGAAGGGAGAAAGGCGGACAGGTAT
CCGGTAAGCGGCAGGGTCGGAACAGGAGAGCGCACGAGGGAGCTTCCAGGGGGAAACGCCTGGTATCTTT
ATAGTCCTGTCGGGTTTCGCCACCTCTGACTTGAGCGTCGATTTTTGTGATGCTCGTCAGGGGGGCGGAG
CCTATGGAAAAACGCCAGCAACGCGGCCTTTTTACGGTTCCTGGCCTTTTGCTGGCCTTTTGCTCACATG
TTCTTTCCTGCGTTATCCCCTGATTCTGTGGATAACCGTATTACCGCCTTTGAGTGAGCTGATACCGCTC
GCCGCAGCCGAACGACCGAGCGCAGCGAGTCAGTGAGCGAGGAAGCGGAAGAGCGCCTGATGCGGTATTT
TCTCCTTACGCATCTGTGCGGTATTTCACACCGCATATAAGGTGCACTGTGACTGGGTCATGGCTGCGCC
CCGACACCCGCCAACACCCGCTGACGCGCCCTGACGGGCTTGTCTGCTCCCGGCATCCGCTTACAGACAA
GCTGTGACCGTCTCCGGGAGCTGCATGTGTCAGAGGTTTTCACCGTCATCACCGAAACGCGCGAGGCAGC
TGCGGTAAAGCTCATCAGCGTGGTCGTGCAGCGATTCACAGATGTCTGCCTGTTCATCCGCGTCCAGCTC
GTTGAGTTTCTCCAGAAGCGTTAATGTCTGGCTTCTGATAAAGCGGGCCATGTTAAGGGCGGTTTTTTCC
TGTTTGGTCACTGATGCCTCCGTGTAAGGGGGATTTCTGTTCATGGGGGTAATGATACCGATGAAACGAG
AGAGGATGCTCACGATACGGGTTACTGATGATGAACATGCCCGGTTACTGGAACGTTGTGAGGGTAAACA
ACTGGCGGTATGGATGCGGCGGGACCAGAGAAAAATCACTCAGGGTCAATGCCAGCGCTTCGTTAATACA
GATGTAGGTGTTCCACAGGGTAGCCAGCAGCATCCTGCGATGCAGATCCGGAACATAATGGTGCAGGGCG
CTGACTTCCGCGTTTCCAGACTTTACGAAACACGGAAACCGAAGACCATTCATGTTGTTGCTCAGGTCGC
AGACGTTTTGCAGCAGCAGTCGCTTCACGTTCGCTCGCGTATCGGTGATTCATTCTGCTAACCAGTAAGG
CAACCCCGCCAGCCTAGCCGGGTCCTCAACGACAGGAGCACGATCATGCGCACCCGTGGCCAGGACCCAA
CGCTGCCCGAAATT
