>Addgene plasmid #67001 | pMAL-c5X-SPR16 | addgene partial sequence | sequence record 118552 | MBP-F 5'-GATGAAGCCCTGAAAGACGCGCAG-3'
AATAACAATAACAACAACCTCGGGATCGAAGGAAGGTCTTCCGGTCCACAGCAGCCTTACCCACAACAAC
CGTATCCGCAGCAACCATATCCACAGCAGCCCTACCCCCAACAGCCATATCCCCAACAACCATACCCCCA
GCAGCCATACCCGCAACAACCCTACCCACAGCAACCTTATCCACAACAGCCCTATCCTCAACAGCCTTAT
CCTCAGCAACCCTATCCGCAACAGCCGTATCCCCAGCAACCGTACCCTCAACAACCTTACCCTCAACAAC
CATACGGCTCGGGACATCATCACCACCATCATTAATAATGAAAGCTTCAAATAAAACGAAAGGCTCAGTC
GAAAGACTGGGCCTTTCGTTTTATCTGTTGTTTGTCGGTGAACGCTCTCCTGAGTAGGACAAATCCGCCG
GGAGCGGATTTGAACGTTGCGAAGCAACGGCCCGGAGGGTGGCGGGCAGGACGCCCGCCATA
