>Addgene plasmid #67001 | pMAL-c5X-SPR16 | addgene partial sequence | sequence record 118553 | Amp-R 5'-ATAATACCGCGCCACATAGC-3'
GGGCGAAAACTCTCAAGGATCTTACCGCTGTTGAGATCCAGTTCGATGTAACCCACTCGTGCACCCAACT
GATCTTCAGCATCTTTTACTTTCACCAGCGTTTCTGGGTGAGCAAAAACAGGAAGGCAAAATGCCGCAAA
AAAGGGAATAAGGGCGACACGGAAATGTTGAATACTCATACTCTTCCTTTTTCAATATTATTGAAGCATT
TATCAGGGTTATTGTCTCATGAGCGGATACATATTTGAATGTATTTAGAAAAATAAACAACGGACCGAAA
GAGTTTGTAGAAACGCAAAAAGGCCATCCGTCAGGATGGCCTTCTGCTTAATTTGATGCCTGGCAGTTTA
TGGCGGGCGTCCTGCCCGCCACCCTCCGGGCCGTTGCTTCGCAACGTTCAAATCCGCTCCCGGCGGATTT
GTCCTACTCAGGAGAGCGTTCACCGACAAACAACAGATAAAACGAAAGGCCCAGTCTTTCGACTGAGCCT
TTCGTTTTATTTGAAGCTTTCATTATTAATGATGGTGGTGATGATGTCCCGAGCCGTATGG
